>Addgene plasmid #213718 | pLKO.1-GST-EGFP-GPICEAM7 | addgene full sequence | sequence record 424185 | Addgene NGS Result
GGGGTTGGGGTTGCGCCTTTTCCAAGGCAGCCCTGGGTTTGCGCAGGGACGCGGCTGCTCTGGGCGTGGT
TCCGGGAAACGCAGCGGCGCCGACCCTGGGTCTCGCACATTCTTCACGTCCGTTCGCAGCGTCACCCGGA
TCTTCGCCGCTACCCTTGTGGGCCCCCCGGCGACGCTTCCTGCTCCGCCCCTAAGTCGGGAAGGTTCCTT
GCGGTTCGCGGCGTGCCGGACGTGACAAACGGAAGCCGCACGTCTCACTAGTACCCTCGCAGACGGACAG
CGCCAGGGAGCAATGGCAGCGCGCCGACCGCGATGGGCTGTGGCCAATAGCGGCTGCTCAGCAGGGCGCG
CCGAGAGCAGCGGCCGGGAAGGGGCGGTGCGGGAGGCGGGGTGTGGGGCGGTAGTGTGGGCCCTGTTCCT
GCCCGCGCGGTGTTCCGCATTCTGCAAGCCTCCGGAGCGCACGTCGGCAGTCGGCTCCCTCGTTGACCGA
ATCACCGACCTCTCTCCCCAGGGGATCCACCATGGGCAGCCCTAGCGCCTGCCCTTACAGAGTGTGCATC
CCCTGGCAGGGCCTGCTGCTGACCGCCAGCCTGCTGACCTTCTGGAACCTGCCCAACAGCGCCCAGACCA
GCGCCTGGAGCCACCCTCAGATGGGCTCCCCTATACTAGGTTATTGGAAAATTAAGGGCCTTGTGCAACC
CACTCGACTTCTTTTGGAATATCTTGAAGAAAAATATGAAGAGCATTTGTATGAGCGCGATGAAGGTGAT
AAATGGCGAAACAAAAAGTTTGAATTGGGTTTGGAGTTTCCCAATCTTCCTTATTATATTGATGGTGATG
TTAAATTAACACAGTCTATGGCCATCATACGTTATATAGCTGACAAGCACAACATGTTGGGTGGTTGTCC
AAAAGAGCGTGCAGAGATTTCAATGCTTGAAGGAGCGGTTTTGGATATTAGATACGGTGTTTCGAGAATT
GCATATAGTAAAGACTTTGAAACTCTCAAAGTTGATTTTCTTAGCAAGCTACCTGAAATGCTGAAAATGT
TCGAAGATCGTTTATGTCATAAAACATATTTAAATGGTGATCATGTAACCCATCCTGACTTCATGTTGTA
TGACGCTCTTGATGTTGTTTTATACATGGACCCAATGTGCCTGGATGCGTTCCCAAAATTAGTTTGTTTT
AAAAAACGTATTGAAGCTATCCCACAAATTGATAAGTACTTGAAATCCAGCAAGTATATAGCATGGCCTT
TGCAGGGCTGGCAAGCCACGTTTGGTGGTGGCGACCATCCTCCAAAATCGGATCTGGTTCCGCGTGGATC
CCCGGTCGCCACCATGGTGAGCAAGGGCGAGGAGCTGTTCACCGGGGTGGTGCCCATCCTGGTCGAGCTG
GACGGCGACGTAAACGGCCACAAGTTCAGCGTGTCCGGCGAGGGCGAGGGCGATGCCACCTACGGCAAGC
TGACCCTGAAGTTCATCTGCACCACCGGCAAGCTGCCCGTGCCCTGGCCCACCCTCGTGACCACCCTGAC
CTACGGCGTGCAGTGCTTCAGCCGCTACCCCGACCACATGAAGCAGCACGACTTCTTCAAGTCCGCCATG
CCCGAAGGCTACGTCCAGGAGCGCACCATCTTCTTCAAGGACGACGGCAACTACAAGACCCGCGCCGAGG
TGAAGTTCGAGGGCGACACCCTGGTGAACCGCATCGAGCTGAAGGGCATCGACTTCAAGGAGGACGGCAA
CATCCTGGGGCACAAGCTGGAGTACAACTACAACAGCCACAACGTCTATATCATGGCCGACAAGCAGAAG
AACGGCATCAAGGTGAACTTCAAGATCCGCCACAACATCGAGGACGGCAGCGTGCAGCTCGCCGACCACT
ACCAGCAGAACACCCCCATCGGCGACGGCCCCGTGCTGCTGCCCGACAACCACTACCTGAGCACCCAGTC
CGCCCTGAGCAAAGACCCCAACGAGAAGCGCGATCACATGGTCCTGCTGGAGTTCGTGACCGCCGCCGGG
ATCACTCTCGGCATGGACGAGCTGTACAAGTCCGGCCGGACTCAGATCAGCCGGAGCGACCCTGTGACCC
TGAACGTGAGATACGAGAGCGTGCAGGCCAGCAGCCCTGACCTGAGCGCCGGCACCGCCGTGAGCATCAT
GATCGGCGTGCTGGCTGGCATGGCTCTGATCTAGGGTACCTTTAAGACCAATGACTTACAAGGCAGCTGT
AGATCTTAGCCACTTTTTAAAAGAAAAGGGGGGACTGGAAGGGCTAATTCACTCCCAACGAAGACAAGAT
CTGCTTTTTGCTTGTACTGGGTCTCTCTGGTTAGACCAGATCTGAGCCTGGGAGCTCTCTGGCTAACTAG
GGAACCCACTGCTTAAGCCTCAATAAAGCTTGCCTTGAGTGCTTCAAGTAGTGTGTGCCCGTCTGTTGTG
TGACTCTGGTAACTAGAGATCCCTCAGACCCTTTTAGTCAGTGTGGAAAATCTCTAGCAGTAGTAGTTCA
TGTCATCTTATTATTCAGTATTTATAACTTGCAAAGAAATGAATATCAGAGAGTGAGAGGAACTTGTTTA
TTGCAGCTTATAATGGTTACAAATAAAGCAATAGCATCACAAATTTCACAAATAAAGCATTTTTTTCACT
GCATTCTAGTTGTGGTTTGTCCAAACTCATCAATGTATCTTATCATGTCTGGCTCTAGCTATCCCGCCCC
TAACTCCGCCCATCCCGCCCCTAACTCCGCCCAGTTCCGCCCATTCTCCGCCCCATGGCTGACTAATTTT
TTTTATTTATGCAGAGGCCGAGGCCGCCTCGGCCTCTGAGCTATTCCAGAAGTAGTGAGGAGGCTTTTTT
GGAGGCCTAGGGACGTACCCAATTCGCCCTATAGTGAGTCGTATTACGCGCGCTCACTGGCCGTCGTTTT
ACAACGTCGTGACTGGGAAAACCCTGGCGTTACCCAACTTAATCGCCTTGCAGCACATCCCCCTTTCGCC
AGCTGGCGTAATAGCGAAGAGGCCCGCACCGATCGCCCTTCCCAACAGTTGCGCAGCCTGAATGGCGAAT
GGG
[124 nt withheld, positions 3084-3207]
C
[91 nt withheld, positions 3209-3299]
A
[49 nt withheld, positions 3301-3349]
CCTTTGACGTTGGAGTCCACGTTCTTT
[37 nt withheld, positions 3377-3413]
ACCCTATCTCGGTCTATTCTTTTGATTTATAAGGGATTTTGCCGATTTCGGCCTATTGGTTAAAAAATGA
GCTGATTTAACAAAAATTTAACGCGAATTTTAACAAAATATTAACGCTTACAATTTAGGTGGCACTTTTC
GGGGAAATGTGCGCGGAACCCCTATTTGTTTATTTTTCTAAATACATTCAAATATGTATCCGCTCATGAG
ACAATAACCCTGATAAATGCTTCAATAATATTGAAAAAGGAAGAGTATGAGTATTCAACATTTCCGTGTC
GCCCTTATTCCCTTTTTTGCGGCATTTTGCCTTCCTGTTTTTGCTCACCCAGAAACGCTGGTGAAAGTAA
AAGATGCTGAAGATCAGTTGGGTGCACGAGTGGGTTACATCGAACTGGATCTCAACAGCGGTAAGATCCT
TGAGAGTTTTCGCCCCGAAGAACGTTTTCCAATGATGAGCACTTTTAAAGTTCTGCTATGTGGCGCGGTA
TTATCCCGTATTGACGCCGGGCAAGAGCAACTCGGTCGCCGCATACACTATTCTCAGAATGACTTGGTTG
AGTACTCACCAGTCACAGAAAAGCATCTTACGGATGGCATGACAGTAAGAGAATTATGCAGTGCTGCCAT
AACCATGAGTGATAACACTGCGGCCAACTTACTTCTGACAACGATCGGAGGACCGAAGGAGCTAACCGCT
TTTTTGCACAACATGGGGGATCATGTAACTCGCCTTGATCGTTGGGAACCGGAGCTGAATGAAGCCATAC
CAAACGACGAGCGTGACACCACGATGCCTGTAGCAATGGCAACAACGTTGCGCAAACTATTAACTGGCGA
ACTACTTACTCTAGCTTCCCGGCAACAATTAATAGACTGGATGGAGGCGGATAAAGTTGCAGGACCACTT
CTGCGCTCGGCCCTTCCGGCTGGCTGGTTTATTGCTGATAAATCTGGAGCCGGTGAGCGTGGGTCTCGCG
GTATCATTGCAGCACTGGGGCCAGATGGTAAGCCCTCCCGTATCGTAGTTATCTACACGACGGGGAGTCA
GGCAACTATGGATGAACGAAATAGACAGATCGCTGAGATAGGTGCCTCACTGATTAAGCATTGGTAACTG
TCAGACCAAGTTTACTCATATATACTTTAGATTGATTTAAAACTTCATTTTTAATTTAAAAGGATCTAGG
TGAAGATCCTTTTTGATAATCTCATGACCAAAATCCCTTAACGTGAGTTTTCGTTCCACTGAGCGTCAGA
CCCCGTAGAAAAGATCAAAGGATCTTCTTGAGATCCTTTTTTTCTGCGCGTAATCTGCTGCTTGCAAACA
AAAAAACCACCGCTACCAGCGGTGGTTTGTTTGCCGGATCAAGAGCTACCAACTCTTTTTCCGAAGGTAA
CTGGCTTCAGCAGAGCGCAGATACCAAATACTGTTCTTCTAGTGTAGCCGTAGTTAGGCCACCACTTCAA
GAACTCTGTAGCACCGCCTACATACCTCGCTCTGCTAATCCTGTTACCAGTGGCTGCTGCCAGTGGCGAT
AAGTCGTGTCTTACCGGGTTGGACTCAAGACGATAGTTACCGGATAAGGCGCAGCGGTCGGGCTGAACGG
GGGGTTCGTGCACACAGCCCAGCTTGGAGCGAACGACCTACACCGAACTGAGATACCTACAGCGTGAGCT
ATGAGAAAGCGCCACGCTTCCCGAAGGGAGAAAGGCGGACAGGTATCCGGTAAGCGGCAGGGTCGGAACA
GGAGAGCGCACGAGGGAGCTTCCAGGGGGAAACGCCTGGTATCTTTATAGTCCTGTCGGGTTTCGCCACC
TCTGACTTGAGCGTCGATTTTTGTGATGCTCGTCAGGGGGGCGGAGCCTATGGAAAAACGCCAGCAACGC
GGCCTTTTTACGGTTCCTGGCCTTTTGCTGGCCTTTTGCTCACATGTTCTTTCCTGCGTTATCCCCTGAT
TCTGTGGATAACCGTATTACCGCCTTTGAGTGAGCTGATACCGCTCGCCGCAGCCGAACGACCGAGCGCA
GCGAGTCAGTGAGCGAGGAAGCGGAAGAGCGCCCAATACGCAAACCGCCTCTCCCCGCGCGTTGGCCGAT
TCATTAATGCAGCTGGCACGACAGGTTTCCCGACTGGAAAGCGGGCAGTGAGCGCAACGCAATTAATGTG
AGTTAGCTCACTCATTAGGCACCCCAGGCTTTACACTTTATGCTTCCGGCTCGTATGTTGTGTGGAATTG
TGAGCGGATAACAATTTCACACAGGAAACAGCTATGACCATGATTACGCCAAGCGCGCAATTAACCCTCA
CTAAAGGGAACAAAAGCTGGAGCTGCAAGCTTAATGTAGTCTTATGCAATACTCTTGTAGTCTTGCAACA
TGGTAACGATGAGTTAGCAACATGCCTTACAAGGAGAGAAAAAGCACCGTGCATGCCGATTGGTGGAAGT
AAGGTGGTACGATCGTGCCTTATTAGGAAGGCAACAGACGGGTCTGACATGGATTGGACGAACCACTGAA
TTGCCGCATTGCAGAGATATTGTATTTAAGTGCCTAGCTCGATACATAAACGGGTCTCTCTGGTTAGACC
AGATCTGAGCCTGGGAGCTCTCTGGCTAACTAGGGAACCCACTGCTTAAGCCTCAATAAAGCTTGCCTTG
AGTGCTTCAAGTAGTGTGTGCCCGTCTGTTGTGTGACTCTGGTAACTAGAGATCCCTCAGACCCTTTTAG
TCAGTGTGGAAAATCTCTAGCAGTGGCGCCCGAACAGGGACTTGAAAGCGAAAGGGAAACCAGAGGAGCT
CTCTCGACGCAGGACTCGGCTTGCTGAAGCGCGCACGGCAAGAGGCGAGGGGCGGCGACTGGTGAGTACG
CCAAAAATTTTGACTAGCGGAGGCTAGAAGGAGAGAGATGGGTGCGAGAGCGTCAGTATTAAGCGGGGGA
GAATTAGATCGCGATGGGAAAAAATTCGGTTAAGGCCAGGGGGAAAGAAAAAATATAAATTAAAACATAT
AGTATGGGCAAGCAGGGAGCTAGAACGATTCGCAGTTAATCCTGGCCTGTTAGAAACATCAGAAGGCTGT
AGACAAATACTGGGACAGCTACAACCATCCCTTCAGACAGGATCAGAAGAACTTAGATCATTATATAATA
CAGTAGCAACCCTCTATTGTGTGCATCAAAGGATAGAGATAAAAGACACCAAGGAAGCTTTAGACAAGAT
AGAGGAAGAGCAAAACAAAAGTAAGACCACCGCACAGCAAGCGGCCGCTGATCTTCAGACCTGGAGGAGG
AGATATGAGGGACAATTGGAGAAGTGAATTATATAAATATAAAGTAGTAAAAATTGAACCATTAGGAGTA
GCACCCACCAAGGCAAAGAGAAGAGTGGTGCAGAGAGAAAAAAGAGCAGTGGGAATAGGAGCTTTGTTCC
TTGGGTTCTTGGGAGCAGCAGGAAGCACTATGGGCGCAGCGTCAATGACGCTGACGGTACAGGCCAGACA
ATTATTGTCTGGTATAGTGCAGCAGCAGAACAATTTGCTGAGGGCTATTGAGGCGCAACAGCATCTGTTG
CAACTCACAGTCTGGGGCATCAAGCAGCTCCAGGCAAGAATCCTGGCTGTGGAAAGATACCTAAAGGATC
AACAGCTCCTGGGGATTTGGGGTTGCTCTGGAAAACTCATTTGCACCACTGCTGTGCCTTGGAATGCTAG
TTGGAGTAATAAATCTCTGGAACAGATTTGGAATCACACGACCTGGATGGAGTGGGACAGAGAAATTAAC
AATTACACAAGCTTAATACACTCCTTAATTGAAGAATCGCAAAACCAGCAAGAAAAGAATGAACAAGAAT
TATTGGAATTAGATAAATGGGCAAGTTTGTGGAATTGGTTTAACATAACAAATTGGCTGTGGTATATAAA
ATTATTCATAATGATAGTAGGAGGCTTGGTAGGTTTAAGAATAGTTTTTGCTGTACTTTCTATAGTGAAT
AGAGTTAGGCAGGGATATTCACCATTATCGTTTCAGACCCACCTCCCAACCCCGAGGGGACCCGACAGGC
CCGAAGGAATAGAAGAAGAAGGTGGAGAGAGAGACAGAGACAGATCCATTCGATTAGTGAACGGATCTCG
ACGGTATCGATCACGAGACTAGCCTCGAGCGGCCGCCCCCTTCACCGAGGGCCTATTTCCCATGATTCCT
TCATATTTGCATATACGATACAAGGCTGTTAGAGAGATAATTGGAATTAATTTGACTGTAAACACAAAGA
TATTAGTACAAAATACGTGACGTAGAAAGTAATAATTTCTTGGGTAGTTTGCAGTTTTAAAATTATGTTT
TAAAATGGACTATCATATGCTTACCGTAACTTGAAAGTATTTCGATTTCTTGGCTTTATATATCTTGTGG
AAAGGACGAAACACCGGTCCGCAGGTATGCACGCGTGAATTCTCGACCTCGAGACAAATGGCAGTATTCA
TCCACAATTTTAAAAGAAAAGGGGGGATTGGGGGGTACAGTGCAGGGGAAAGAATAGTAGACATAATAGC
AACAGACATACAAACTAAAGAATTACAAAAACAAATTACAAAAATTCAAAATTTTCGGGTTTATTACAGG
GACAGCAGAGATCCACTTTGGCCGCGGCTCGAG
Features (pLannotate 1.2.2; 28 found; start..end, strand, type, name):
      1..511     +  promoter       hPGK promoter: human phosphoglycerate kinase 1 promoter
    522..629     +  CDS            CEACAM7 (fragment): CEAM7_HUMAN - Also known as CGM2. Experimental evidence at protein level: Swiss-Prot protein existence level 1. From Homo sapiens (Human).
    657..1308    +  CDS            GST (fragment): glutathione S-transferase from Schistosoma japonicum
   1344..2060    +  CDS            EGFP: EGFP is a basic (constitutively fluorescent) green fluorescent protein published in 1996, derived from Aequorea victoria. It is reported to be a rapidly-maturing weak dimer with moderate acid sensitivity.
   2079..2201    +  CDS            CEACAM7 (fragment): CEAM7_HUMAN - Also known as CGM2. Experimental evidence at protein level: Swiss-Prot protein existence level 1. From Homo sapiens (Human).
   2203..2274    +  CDS            nef (fragment): NEF_HV1Z2 - Experimental evidence at protein level: Swiss-Prot protein existence level 1. Extracellular Nef protein targets CD4(+) T-lymphocytes for apoptosis by interacting with CXCR4 surface receptors. From Human immunodeficiency virus type 1 group M subtype D (isolate Z2/CDC-Z34) (HIV-1).
   2276..2509    +  LTR            3' LTR (ΔU3): self-inactivating 3' long terminal repeat (LTR) from HIV-1
   2581..2702    +  polyA_signal   SV40 poly(A) signal: SV40 polyadenylation signal
   2742..2877    +  rep_origin     SV40 ori: SV40 origin of replication
   2898..2916    -  promoter       T7 promoter: promoter for bacteriophage T7 RNA polymerase
   2924..3079    +  CDS            lacZα (fragment): LacZα fragment of β-galactosidase; lacZ fragment
   3084..3512    +  rep_origin     f1 ori (sequence partly withheld): f1 bacteriophage origin of replication; arrow indicates direction of (+) strand synthesis
   3565..3669    +  promoter       AmpR promoter: bla
   3670..4530    +  CDS            AmpR: β-lactamase; bla; confers resistance to ampicillin, carbenicillin, and related antibiotics
   4701..5289    +  rep_origin     ori: high-copy-number ColE1/pMB1/pBR322/pUC origin of replication
   5472..5564    +  CDS            lacI (fragment): lac repressor; lacI; The lac repressor binds to the lac operator to inhibit transcription in E. coli. This inhibition can be relieved by adding lactose or isopropyl-β-D-thiogalactopyranoside (IPTG).
   5577..5598    +  protein_bind   CAP binding site: CAP binding activates transcription in the presence of cAMP. E. coli catabolite activator protein
   5613..5643    +  promoter       lac promoter: promoter for the E. coli lac operon
   5651..5667    +  protein_bind   lac operator: The lac repressor binds to the lac operator to inhibit transcription in E. coli. This inhibition can be relieved by adding lactose or isopropyl-β-D-thiogalactopyranoside (IPTG). lac repressor encoded by lacI
   5712..5730    +  promoter       T3 promoter: promoter for bacteriophage T3 RNA polymerase
   5758..5984    +  promoter       RSV promoter: Rous sarcoma virus enhancer/promoter
   5985..6165    +  LTR            5' LTR (truncated): truncated 5' long terminal repeat (LTR) from HIV-1
   6212..6337    +  misc_feature   HIV-1 Ψ: packaging signal of human immunodeficiency virus type 1
   6321..6684    +  CDS            HIV-1 gag (fragment): gag protein from human immunodeficiency virus 1; gag
   6830..7063    +  misc_feature   RRE: The Rev response element (RRE) of HIV-1 allows for Rev-dependent mRNA export from the nucleus to the cytoplasm.
   7440..7540    +  CDS            Rev (fragment): human immunodeficiency virus 1 (HIV-1) Rev protein; rev; enhances nuclear export of unspliced and incompletely spliced viral mRNAs
   7590..7830    +  promoter       U6 promoter: RNA polymerase III promoter for human U6 snRNA
   7901..8018    +  misc_feature   cPPT/CTS: central polypurine tract and central termination sequence of HIV-1
