[The description below was written by a language model from this plasmid's Addgene catalogue record and pLannotate feature annotations shown in this document.]
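Description:
pLKO.1-GST-EGFP-GPICEAM7 is a third-generation-style lentiviral shRNA vector built on the pLKO.1 backbone, in which the usual drug-selection cassette position is occupied by a cell-surface affinity sorting marker. In bacteria it is maintained through a high-copy ColE1/pUC-type origin and selected with ampicillin via the β-lactamase gene. An f1 origin, an SV40 origin and leftover lac, T7 and T3 elements from the cloning backbone are also annotated.

The viral portion runs from an RSV promoter fused to a truncated HIV-1 5' LTR, through the Ψ packaging signal, a partial gag sequence, the Rev response element and the cPPT/CTS, to a self-inactivating ΔU3 3' LTR followed by an SV40 polyadenylation signal. The genome can therefore be packaged when helper functions are supplied in trans, and it integrates without active LTR promoter function. Within this unit, a human U6 RNA polymerase III promoter is positioned to drive an shRNA. The record lists the shRNA sequence as unspecified, and no hairpin is annotated, so this may be an empty recipient vector for user-supplied hairpins.

Downstream, the human PGK promoter drives a fusion reading frame made of an N-terminal CEACAM7 fragment, Schistosoma japonicum GST, EGFP and a C-terminal CEACAM7 fragment. By their positions, the CEACAM7 fragments presumably supply the secretion signal and the GPI-anchor attachment signal. That arrangement would display GST-EGFP on the outer cell surface. Transfected or transduced cells can then be identified by green fluorescence and enriched by affinity capture of the GST tag, giving sorting of shRNA-expressing cells without antibiotic selection.
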