Addgene plasmid #213718: pLKO.1-GST-EGFP-GPICEAM7
Purpose: For lentiviral expression of shRNA under a U6 promoter, accompanied by the expression of the affinity sorting tag GST-EGFP-GPICEAM7 driven by an hPGK promoter.
Depositing lab: Qilai Huang. Depositing organization: Shandong University. Publication: GPI-anchored glutathione S-transferase as marker allows affinity sorting of transfection-positive cells. Ma S, Yang L, Zuo Q, Huang Q. Front Mol Biosci. 2022 Sep 29;9:1016090. doi: 10.3389/fmolb.2022.1016090. eCollection 2022. PubMed 36250010.
Backbone
  Vector backbone: pLKO.1
  Vector type: Mammalian Expression
Growth in bacteria
  Bacterial resistance: Ampicillin, 100 μg/mL
  Growth temperature: 37°C
  Growth strain: DH5alpha
  Copy number: High Copy
Gene/Insert
  Gene/Insert name: EGFP
  gRNA/shRNA sequence: Unspecified
  Species: H. sapiens (human)
  Promoter: hPGK
  Tag / fusion protein: GST (N terminal on insert)
  Cloning method: Restriction Enzyme; 5′ cloning site BamHI (not destroyed); 3′ cloning site KpnI (not destroyed)
Terms and licenses: Academic/Nonprofit Terms; Industry Terms: Not Available to Industry
How to cite: pLKO.1-GST-EGFP-GPICEAM7 was a gift from Qilai Huang (Addgene plasmid # 213718 ; http://n2t.net/addgene:213718 ; RRID:Addgene_213718)
